Addgene plasmid #197177: pCytERM-E2-Crimson-N1
Purpose: Expresses the fusion protein of CytERM-E2-Crimson in mammalian cells
Depositing lab: Kiryl Piatkevich. Depositing organization: Westlake University. Publication: Quantitative assessment of near-infrared fluorescent proteins. Zhang H, Papadaki S, Sun X, Wang X, Drobizhev M, Yao L, Rehbock M, Koster RW, Wu L, Namikawa K, Piatkevich KD. Nat Methods. 2023 Sep 4. doi: 10.1038/s41592-023-01975-z. PubMed 37666982.
Backbone
  Vector backbone: pN1
  Vector type: Mammalian Expression
Growth in bacteria
  Bacterial resistance: Kanamycin, 50 μg/mL
  Growth temperature: 37°C
  Growth strain: NEB Stable
  Copy number: High Copy
Gene/Insert
  Gene/Insert name: CytERM-E2-Crimson
  Species: M. musculus (mouse)
  Cloning method: Gibson Cloning
Terms and licenses: Academic/Nonprofit Terms; Industry Terms: Not Available to Industry
Depositor comments: Please visit https://www.researchsquare.com/article/rs-797586/v1 for preprint.
How to cite: pCytERM-E2-Crimson-N1 was a gift from Kiryl Piatkevich (Addgene plasmid # 197177 ; http://n2t.net/addgene:197177 ; RRID:Addgene_197177)
