[The description below was written by a language model from this plasmid's Addgene catalogue record and pLannotate feature annotations shown in this document.]
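Description:
pCytERM-E2-Crimson-N1 is a mammalian expression plasmid of about 4.8 kb built on an N1-type (pN1) backbone. It is propagated in bacteria from a high-copy ColE1/pUC-type origin and selected with kanamycin. The resistance cassette follows the usual dual-purpose design of this vector family. A bacterial bla-type promoter and an SV40 enhancer/early promoter sit in tandem upstream of the Tn5 NeoR/KanR aminoglycoside phosphotransferase gene, which is terminated by the HSV TK polyadenylation signal. The same gene therefore gives kanamycin resistance in E. coli and can support G418 selection in transfected mammalian cells. An f1 origin is also present. The short annotated fragments of ble, bGH poly(A) and SV40 large T antigen appear to be backbone remnants rather than functional units.

The payload is driven by the human CMV immediate-early enhancer and promoter and terminated by the SV40 poly(A) signal. It encodes CytERM fused through a short multiple-cloning-site-derived linker to the N-terminus of E2-Crimson, a rapidly maturing, tetrameric far-red fluorescent protein derived from Discosoma. The CytERM portion is annotated as a short N-terminal fragment of a cytochrome P450. The feature table matches it to rabbit CYP2C1, whereas the catalogue entry lists mouse as the insert species, and the record does not resolve this discrepancy. Such a cytochrome P450 N-terminal segment generally acts as an endoplasmic reticulum membrane anchor, displaying the fused fluorescent protein on the cytoplasmic face of the ER. CytERM fusions are commonly used to gauge the oligomerisation tendency of fluorescent proteins in living cells. That use is consistent with the plasmid's deposit alongside a comparative study of near-infrared fluorescent proteins, although the record states only that it expresses the fusion in mammalian cells.
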