Features (pLannotate 1.2.2; 16 found; start..end, strand, type, name):
     61..364     +  enhancer       CMV enhancer: human cytomegalovirus immediate early enhancer
    365..568     +  promoter       CMV promoter: human cytomegalovirus (CMV) immediate early promoter
    591..614     +  misc_feature   MCS (fragment): multiple cloning site
    615..701     +  CDS            CYP2C1 (fragment): CP2C1_RABIT - Experimental evidence at protein level: Swiss-Prot protein existence level 1. Cytochromes P450 are a group of heme-thiolate monooxygenases. In liver microsomes, this enzyme is involved in an NADPH-dependent electron transport pathway. It oxidizes a variety of structurally unrelated compounds, including steroids, fatty acids, and xenobiotics. From Oryctolagus cuniculus (Rabbit).
    696..739     +  misc_feature   MCS (fragment): multiple cloning site
    753..1427    +  CDS            E2-Crimson: E2-Crimson is a basic (constitutively fluorescent) far red fluorescent protein published in 2009, derived from Discosoma sp.. It is reported to be a rapidly-maturing tetramer with low acid sensitivity.
   1446..1529    +  CDS            large T antigen (fragment): large T antigen from SV40 (simian virus 40)
   1552..1673    +  polyA_signal   SV40 poly(A) signal: SV40 polyadenylation signal
   1707..2135    -  rep_origin     f1 ori (sequence partly withheld): f1 bacteriophage origin of replication; arrow indicates direction of (+) strand synthesis
   2162..2266    +  promoter       AmpR promoter: bla
   2268..2625    +  promoter       SV40 promoter: SV40 enhancer and early promoter
   2660..3454    +  CDS            NeoR/KanR: aminoglycoside phosphotransferase from Tn5; aph(3')-II (or nptII); confers resistance to neomycin, kanamycin, and G418 (Geneticin®)
   3475..3627    +  CDS            ble (fragment): BLE_KLEPN - Experimental evidence at protein level: Swiss-Prot protein existence level 1. Binding protein with a strong affinity to the bleomycin family of antibiotics. Binds to CL990; an antimitotic-antibiotic compound. From Klebsiella pneumoniae.
   3686..3733    +  polyA_signal   HSV TK poly(A) signal: herpes simplex virus thymidine kinase polyadenylation signal (Cole and Stacy, 1985)
   3824..3840    -  polyA_signal   bGH poly(A) signal (fragment): bovine growth hormone polyadenylation signal
   4062..4650    +  rep_origin     ori: high-copy-number ColE1/pMB1/pBR322/pUC origin of replication
>Addgene plasmid #197177 | pCytERM-E2-Crimson-N1 | addgene full sequence | sequence record 386471 | Addgene NGS Result
TAGTTATTAATAGTAATCAATTACGGGGTCATTAGTTCATAGCCCATATATGGAGTTCCGCGTTACATAA
CTTACGGTAAATGGCCCGCCTGGCTGACCGCCCAACGACCCCCGCCCATTGACGTCAATAATGACGTATG
TTCCCATAGTAACGCCAATAGGGACTTTCCATTGACGTCAATGGGTGGAGTATTTACGGTAAACTGCCCA
CTTGGCAGTACATCAAGTGTATCATATGCCAAGTACGCCCCCTATTGACGTCAATGACGGTAAATGGCCC
GCCTGGCATTATGCCCAGTACATGACCTTATGGGACTTTCCTACTTGGCAGTACATCTACGTATTAGTCA
TCGCTATTACCATGGTGATGCGGTTTTGGCAGTACATCAATGGGCGTGGATAGCGGTTTGACTCACGGGG
ATTTCCAAGTCTCCACCCCATTGACGTCAATGGGAGTTTGTTTTGGCACCAAAATCAACGGGACTTTCCA
AAATGTCGTAACAACTCCGCCCCATTGACGCAAATGGGCGGTAGGCGTGTACGGTGGGAGGTCTATATAA
GCAGAGCTGGTTTAGTGAACCGTCAGATCCGCTAGCGCTACCGGACTCAGATCTATGGACCCTGTGGTGG
TGCTGGGGCTCTGTCTCTCCTGTTTGCTTCTCCTTTCACTCTGGAAACAGAGCTATGGGGGAGGGAAGCT
TCGAATTCTGCAGTCGACGGTACCGCGGGCCCGGGATCCACCGGTCGCCACCATGGATAGCACTGAGAAC
GTCATCAAGCCCTTCATGCGCTTCAAGGTGCACATGGAGGGCTCCGTGAACGGCCACGAGTTCGAGATCG
AGGGCGTGGGCGAGGGCAAGCCCTACGAGGGCACCCAGACCGCCAAGCTGCAAGTGACCAAGGGCGGCCC
CCTGCCCTTCGCCTGGGACATCCTGTCCCCCCAGTTCTTCTACGGCTCCAAGGCGTACATCAAGCACCCC
GCCGACATCCCCGACTACCTCAAGCAGTCCTTCCCCGAGGGCTTCAAGTGGGAGCGCGTGATGAACTTCG
AGGACGGCGGCGTGGTGACCGTGACCCAGGACTCCTCCCTGCAGGACGGCACCCTCATCTACCACGTGAA
GTTCATCGGCGTGAACTTCCCCTCCGACGGCCCCGTAATGCAGAAGAAGACTCTGGGCTGGGAGCCCTCC
ACTGAGCGCAACTACCCCCGCGACGGCGTGCTGAAGGGCGAGAACCACATGGCGCTGAAGCTGAAGGGCG
GCGGCCACTACCTGTGTGAGTTCAAGTCCATCTACATGGCCAAGAAGCCCGTGAAGCTGCCCGGCTACCA
CTACGTGGACTACAAGCTCGACATCACCTCCCACAACGAGGACTACACCGTGGTGGAGCAGTACGAGCGC
GCCGAGGCCCGCCACCACCTGTTCCAGTAAGCGGCCGCGACTCTAGATCATAATCAGCCATACCACATTT
GTAGAGGTTTTACTTGCTTTAAAAAACCTCCCACACCTCCCCCTGAACCTGAAACATAAAATGAATGCAA
TTGTTGTTGTTAACTTGTTTATTGCAGCTTATAATGGTTACAAATAAAGCAATAGCATCACAAATTTCAC
AAATAAAGCATTTTTTTCACTGCATTCTAGTTGTGGTTTGTCCAAACTCATCAATGTATCTTAAGGCGTA
AATTGTAAGCGTTAATATTTTGTTAAAATTCGCGTTAAATTTTTGTTAAATCAGCTCATTTTTTAACCAA
TAGGCCGAAATCGGCAAAATCCCTTATAAATCAAAAGAATAGACCGAGATAGGGT
[37 nt withheld, positions 1806-1842]
AAAGAACGTGGACTCCAACGTCAAAGG
[49 nt withheld, positions 1870-1918]
T
[91 nt withheld, positions 1920-2010]
G
[124 nt withheld, positions 2012-2135]
CAGGTGGCACTTTTCGGGGAAATGTGCGCGGAACCCCTATTTGTTTATTTTTCTAAATACATTCAAATAT
GTATCCGCTCATGAGACAATAACCCTGATAAATGCTTCAATAATATTGAAAAAGGAAGAGTCCTGAGGCG
GAAAGAACCAGCTGTGGAATGTGTGTCAGTTAGGGTGTGGAAAGTCCCCAGGCTCCCCAGCAGGCAGAAG
TATGCAAAGCATGCATCTCAATTAGTCAGCAACCAGGTGTGGAAAGTCCCCAGGCTCCCCAGCAGGCAGA
AGTATGCAAAGCATGCATCTCAATTAGTCAGCAACCATAGTCCCGCCCCTAACTCCGCCCATCCCGCCCC
TAACTCCGCCCAGTTCCGCCCATTCTCCGCCCCATGGCTGACTAATTTTTTTTATTTATGCAGAGGCCGA
GGCCGCCTCGGCCTCTGAGCTATTCCAGAAGTAGTGAGGAGGCTTTTTTGGAGGCCTAGGCTTTTGCAAA
GATCGATCAAGAGACAGGATGAGGATCGTTTCGCATGATTGAACAAGATGGATTGCACGCAGGTTCTCCG
GCCGCTTGGGTGGAGAGGCTATTCGGCTATGACTGGGCACAACAGACAATCGGCTGCTCTGATGCCGCCG
TGTTCCGGCTGTCAGCGCAGGGGCGCCCGGTTCTTTTTGTCAAGACCGACCTGTCCGGTGCCCTGAATGA
ACTGCAAGACGAGGCAGCGCGGCTATCGTGGCTGGCCACGACGGGCGTTCCTTGCGCAGCTGTGCTCGAC
GTTGTCACTGAAGCGGGAAGGGACTGGCTGCTATTGGGCGAAGTGCCGGGGCAGGATCTCCTGTCATCTC
ACCTTGCTCCTGCCGAGAAAGTATCCATCATGGCTGATGCAATGCGGCGGCTGCATACGCTTGATCCGGC
TACCTGCCCATTCGACCACCAAGCGAAACATCGCATCGAGCGAGCACGTACTCGGATGGAAGCCGGTCTT
GTCGATCAGGATGATCTGGACGAAGAGCATCAGGGGCTCGCGCCAGCCGAACTGTTCGCCAGGCTCAAGG
CGAGCATGCCCGACGGCGAGGATCTCGTCGTGACCCATGGCGATGCCTGCTTGCCGAATATCATGGTGGA
AAATGGCCGCTTTTCTGGATTCATCGACTGTGGCCGGCTGGGTGTGGCGGACCGCTATCAGGACATAGCG
TTGGCTACCCGTGATATTGCTGAAGAGCTTGGCGGCGAATGGGCTGACCGCTTCCTCGTGCTTTACGGTA
TCGCCGCTCCCGATTCGCAGCGCATCGCCTTCTATCGCCTTCTTGACGAGTTCTTCTGAGCGGGACTCTG
GGGTTCGAAATGACCGACCAAGCGACGCCCAACCTGCCATCACGAGATTTCGATTCCACCGCCGCCTTCT
ATGAAAGGTTGGGCTTCGGAATCGTTTTCCGGGACGCCGGCTGGATGATCCTCCAGCGCGGGGATCTCAT
GCTGGAGTTCTTCGCCCACCCTAGGGGGAGGCTAACTGAAACACGGAAGGAGACAATACCGGAAGGAACC
CGCGCTATGACGGCAATAAAAAGACAGAATAAAACGCACGGTGTTGGGTCGTTTGTTCATAAACGCGGGG
TTCGGTCCCAGGGCTGGCACTCTGTCGATACCCCACCGAGACCCCATTGGGGCCAATACGCCCGCGTTTC
TTCCTTTTCCCCACCCCACCCCCCAAGTTCGGGTGAAGGCCCAGGGCTCGCAGCCAACGTCGGGGCGGCA
GGCCCTGCCATAGCCTCAGGTTACTCATATATACTTTAGATTGATTTAAAACTTCATTTTTAATTTAAAA
GGATCTAGGTGAAGATCCTTTTTGATAATCTCATGACCAAAATCCCTTAACGTGAGTTTTCGTTCCACTG
AGCGTCAGACCCCGTAGAAAAGATCAAAGGATCTTCTTGAGATCCTTTTTTTCTGCGCGTAATCTGCTGC
TTGCAAACAAAAAAACCACCGCTACCAGCGGTGGTTTGTTTGCCGGATCAAGAGCTACCAACTCTTTTTC
CGAAGGTAACTGGCTTCAGCAGAGCGCAGATACCAAATACTGTTCTTCTAGTGTAGCCGTAGTTAGGCCA
CCACTTCAAGAACTCTGTAGCACCGCCTACATACCTCGCTCTGCTAATCCTGTTACCAGTGGCTGCTGCC
AGTGGCGATAAGTCGTGTCTTACCGGGTTGGACTCAAGACGATAGTTACCGGATAAGGCGCAGCGGTCGG
GCTGAACGGGGGGTTCGTGCACACAGCCCAGCTTGGAGCGAACGACCTACACCGAACTGAGATACCTACA
GCGTGAGCTATGAGAAAGCGCCACGCTTCCCGAAGGGAGAAAGGCGGACAGGTATCCGGTAAGCGGCAGG
GTCGGAACAGGAGAGCGCACGAGGGAGCTTCCAGGGGGAAACGCCTGGTATCTTTATAGTCCTGTCGGGT
TTCGCCACCTCTGACTTGAGCGTCGATTTTTGTGATGCTCGTCAGGGGGGCGGAGCCTATGGAAAAACGC
CAGCAACGCGGCCTTTTTACGGTTCCTGGCCTTTTGCTGGCCTTTTGCTCACATGTTCTTTCCTGCGTTA
TCCCCTGATTCTGTGGATAACCGTATTACCGCCATGCAT
